>Addgene plasmid #66884 | pTER E2F2shRNA human | depositor partial sequence | sequence record 114827 | E2F2 shRNA Sequence with partial flanking BglII and HindIII overhangs
GATCCCGACTCGGTATGACACTTCGTTCAAGAGACGAAGTGTCATACCGAGTCTTTTTGGAAA
