>Addgene plasmid #66884 | pTER E2F2shRNA human | addgene partial sequence | sequence record 117126 | pQE-Fwd 5'-CCCGAAAAGTGCCACCTG-3'
TTCGAACGCTGACGTCATCAACCCGCTCCAAGGAATCGCGGGCCCAGTGTCACTAGGCGGGAACACCCAG
CGCGCGTGCGCCCTGGCAGGAAGATGGCTGTGAGGGACAGGGGAGTGGCGCCCTGCAATATTTGCATGTC
GCTATGTGTTCTGGGAAATCACCATAAACGTGAAATGTCTTTGGATTTGGGAATCTTATAAGTTCCCTAT
CAGTGATAGAGATCCCGACTCGGTATGACACTTCGTTCAAGAGACGAAGTGTCATACCGAGTCTTTTTGG
AAAAGCTTGGTACCGAGCTCGGATCCACTAGTCCAGTGTGGTGGAATTCTGCAGATATCCAGCACAGTGG
CGGCCGCTCGAGTCTAGAGGGCCCGTTTAAACCCGCTGATCAGCCTCGACTGTGCCTTCTAGTTGCCAGC
CATCTGTTGTTTGCCCCTCCCCCGTGCCTTCCTTGACCCTGGAAGGTGCCACTCCCACTGTCCTTTCCTA
ATAAAATGAGGAAATTGCATCGCATTGTCTGAGTAGGTGTCATTCTATTCTGGGGGGTGGGGTGGGGCAG
GACAGCAAGGGGGAGGATTGGGAAGACAATAGCAGGCATGCTGGGGATGCGGTGGGCTCTATGGCTTCTG
AGGCGGAAAGAACCAGCTGGGGCTCTAGGGGGTATCCCC
[124 nt withheld, positions 670-793]
CGCCGGCTTTCC
