>Addgene plasmid #66884 | pTER E2F2shRNA human | addgene partial sequence | sequence record 117295 | BGH-rev 5'-TAGAAGGCACAGTCGAGG-3'
TCGAGCGGCCGCCACTGTGCTGGATATCTGCAGAATTCCACCACACTGGACTAGTGGATCCGAGCTCGGT
ACCAAGCTTTTCCAAAAAGACTCGGTATGACACTTCGTCTCTTGAACGAAGTGTCATACCGAGTCGGGAT
CTCTATCACTGATAGGGAACTTATAAGATTCCCAAATCCAAAGACATTTCACGTTTATGGTGATTTCCCA
GAACACATAGCGACATGCAAATATTGCAGGGCGCCACTCCCCTGTCCCTCACAGCCATCTTCCTGCCAGG
GCGCACGCGCGCTGGGTGTTCCCGCCTAGTGACACTGGGCCCGCGATTCCTTGGAGCGGGTTGATGACGT
CAGCGTTCGAATTCCTGCAGCCCGGGGGATCTCCCGATCCGTCGACGTCAGGTGGCACTTTTCGGGGAAA
TGTGCGCGGAACCCCTATTTGTTTATTTTTCTAAATACATTCAAATATGTATCCGCTCATGAGACAATAA
CCCTGATAAATGCTTCAATAATATTGAAAAAGGAAGAGTATGAGTATTCAACATTTCCGTGTCGCCCTTA
TTCCCTTTTTTGCGGCATTTTGCCTTCCTGTTTTTGCTCACCCAGAAACGCTGGTGAAAGTAAAAGATGC
TGAAGATCAGTTGGGTGCACGAGTGGGTTACATCGAACTGGATCTCAACAGCGGTAAGATCCTTGAGAGT
TTTCGCCCCGAAGAACGTTTTCCAATGATGAGCACTTTTAAAGTTCTGCTATGTGGCGCGGTATTATCCC
GTATTGACGCCGGGCAAGAGCAACTCGGTCGCCGCATACACTATTCTCAGAATGACTTGGTTGAGTACTC
ACCAGTCACAGAA
