[The description below was written by a language model from this plasmid's Addgene catalogue record.]
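Description:
pTER E2F2shRNA human is a mammalian RNAi plasmid built on the pTER backbone, designed for doxycycline-regulated expression of a short hairpin RNA directed against human E2F2 (E2F transcription factor 2). It is propagated in E. coli as a high-copy plasmid under ampicillin selection, and it carries a Zeocin marker for selecting transfected mammalian cells, which allows stable lines to be derived. The record does not include a feature table, so the origin of replication and other backbone elements are not itemised.

The hairpin-encoding insert was cloned by restriction digestion between BglII and HindIII sites, both of which remain intact, placing it downstream of the "H1 Tet" promoter. This is an RNA polymerase III H1 promoter modified to include a Tet operator. In systems of this type, cells that also express the Tet repressor keep the promoter silent because the repressor occupies the operator; adding doxycycline releases the repressor and permits transcription of the shRNA, which is then processed by the cellular RNAi machinery into an siRNA that knocks down the E2F2 transcript. The repressor is not recorded as part of this plasmid, so it would presumably need to be supplied separately by the host cell line.

The construct is suited to inducible, reversible depletion of E2F2 in human cells. The associated publication concerns E2F transcriptional activity and S-phase progression, in keeping with its use for probing E2F2's role in cell-cycle control.
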