Addgene plasmid #66884: pTER E2F2shRNA human
Purpose: Doxycycline-regulated mammalian expression vector for expressing shRNA against E2F2
Depositing lab: Maria Alvarado-Kristensson. Depositing organization: Lund University. Publication: Nuclear localization of gamma-tubulin affects E2F transcriptional activity and S-phase progression. Hoog G, Zarrizi R, von Stedingk K, Jonsson K, Alvarado-Kristensson M. FASEB J. 2011 Nov;25(11):3815-27. doi: 10.1096/fj.11-187484. Epub 2011 Jul 25. PubMed 21788450.
Backbone
  Vector backbone: pTER
  Backbone manufacturer: A gift from Dr. Marc van de Wetering (PMID: 12776180)
  Vector type: Mammalian Expression, RNAi
  Selectable markers: Zeocin
Growth in bacteria
  Bacterial resistance: Ampicillin, 100 μg/mL
  Growth temperature: 37°C
  Growth strain: DH5alpha
  Copy number: High Copy
Gene/Insert
  Gene/Insert name: E2F transcription factor 2
  gRNA/shRNA sequence: GACTCGGTATGACACTTCG
  Species: H. sapiens (human)
  Entrez Gene: E2F2 (a.k.a. E2F-2)
  Promoter: H1 Tet
  Cloning method: Restriction Enzyme; 5′ cloning site BglII (not destroyed); 3′ cloning site HindIII (not destroyed)
  Sequencing primers: 5′ pQE promoter; 3′ BGH-rev
Terms and licenses: Academic/Nonprofit Terms; Industry Terms: Not Available to Industry
How to cite: pTER E2F2shRNA human was a gift from Maria Alvarado-Kristensson (Addgene plasmid # 66884 ; http://n2t.net/addgene:66884 ; RRID:Addgene_66884)
